Addgene plasmid #32630: pcDNA-SADB19N
Depositing lab: Edward Callaway. Depositing organization: Salk Institute for Biological Studies. Publication: New rabies virus variants for monitoring and manipulating activity and gene expression in defined neural circuits. Osakada F, Mori T, Cetin AH, Marshel JH, Virgen B, Callaway EM. Neuron. 2011 Aug 25;71(4):617-31. 10.1016/j.neuron.2011.07.005 PubMed 21867879.
Backbone
  Vector backbone: pcDNA3.1/Zeo(-)
  Backbone manufacturer: Invitrogen
  Backbone size w/o insert (bp): 5428
  Vector type: Mammalian Expression
  Selectable markers: Zeocin
Growth in bacteria
  Bacterial resistance: Ampicillin, 100 μg/mL
  Growth temperature: 37°C
  Growth strain: DH5alpha
  Copy number: High Copy
Gene/Insert
  Gene/Insert name: B19N (alt name: Rabies nucleocapsid)
  Species: Rabies virus
  Insert size (bp): 1400
  Promoter: CMV
  Cloning method: Restriction Enzyme; 5′ cloning site NA (unknown if destroyed); 3′ cloning site NA (unknown if destroyed)
  Sequencing primers: 5′ CMV-F; 3′ BGH-rev
Terms and licenses: Academic/Nonprofit Terms; Industry Terms: Not Available to Industry
How to cite: pcDNA-SADB19N was a gift from Edward Callaway (Addgene plasmid # 32630 ; http://n2t.net/addgene:32630 ; RRID:Addgene_32630)
