[The description below was written by a language model from this plasmid's Addgene catalogue record and pLannotate feature annotations shown in this document.]
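Description:
pcDNA-SADB19N is a mammalian expression plasmid built on the Invitrogen pcDNA3.1/Zeo(-) backbone that carries the nucleoprotein (N, nucleocapsid) gene of the SAD B19 strain of rabies virus. The roughly 1.4 kb N coding sequence sits downstream of the human cytomegalovirus immediate-early enhancer and promoter and is followed by the bovine growth hormone polyadenylation signal, giving strong constitutive expression in transfected mammalian cells. A T7 promoter lies between the CMV promoter and the insert, as is standard for this backbone, and would permit transcription by T7 RNA polymerase. No epitope tag or reporter is annotated on the N open reading frame. The short "HIV-1 LTR", lacI and second ble fragments in the automated feature table are small partial matches in backbone sequence rather than functional elements.

In bacteria the plasmid is maintained at high copy from a ColE1/pUC-type origin with ampicillin selection through β-lactamase, and it also contains an f1 origin. For mammalian cells, a Sh ble (BleoR) cassette driven by the SV40 early promoter, with an EM7 bacterial promoter and an SV40 polyadenylation signal, confers Zeocin resistance.

The rabies N protein encapsidates the viral genomic RNA to form the nucleocapsid that serves as the template for the viral polymerase. The associated publication describes new rabies virus variants for monitoring and manipulating neural circuits, so this construct is most plausibly a helper plasmid supplying N in trans when recombinant rabies virus is recovered from cloned cDNA. The record itself does not spell out that use.
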