Features (pLannotate 1.2.2; 21 found; start..end, strand, type, name):
     28..80      -  misc_feature   bom (fragment): basis of mobility region from pBR322
    235..614     +  enhancer       CMV enhancer: human cytomegalovirus immediate early enhancer
    615..818     +  promoter       CMV promoter: human cytomegalovirus (CMV) immediate early promoter
    814..847     +  LTR            5' LTR (truncated) (fragment): truncated 5' long terminal repeat (LTR) from HIV-1
    863..881     +  promoter       T7 promoter: promoter for bacteriophage T7 RNA polymerase
    927..2276    +  CDS            N: NCAP_RABVS - Experimental evidence at protein level: Swiss-Prot protein existence level 1. Encapsidates the genome in a ratio of one protein N per nine ribonucleotides, protecting it from nucleases. If expressed without protein P it binds non-specifically RNA and therefore can bind it's own mRNA. Interaction with protein P abolishes any non-specific RNA binding, and prevents phosphorylation. The soluble N-P complex encapsidates specifically the genomic RNA, with protein N protecting the genome like a pearl necklace. The encapsidated genomic RNA is termed the nucleocapsid (NC) and serves as tem
   2362..2586    +  polyA_signal   bGH poly(A) signal: bovine growth hormone polyadenylation signal
   2590..2611    +  promoter       SV40 promoter (fragment): SV40 enhancer and early promoter
   2632..3060    +  rep_origin     f1 ori (sequence partly withheld): f1 bacteriophage origin of replication; arrow indicates direction of (+) strand synthesis
   3074..3403    +  promoter       SV40 promoter: SV40 enhancer and early promoter
   3451..3498    +  promoter       EM7 promoter: synthetic bacterial promoter&nbsp
   3517..3891    +  CDS            BleoR: antibiotic-binding protein; Sh ble from Streptoalloteichus hindustanus; confers resistance to bleomycin, phleomycin, and Zeocin™
   3901..4026    +  CDS            ble (fragment): BLE_KLEPN - Experimental evidence at protein level: Swiss-Prot protein existence level 1. Binding protein with a strong affinity to the bleomycin family of antibiotics. Binds to CL990; an antimitotic-antibiotic compound. From Klebsiella pneumoniae.
   4021..4142    +  polyA_signal   SV40 poly(A) signal: SV40 polyadenylation signal
   4215..4231    -  protein_bind   lac operator: The lac repressor binds to the lac operator to inhibit transcription in E. coli. This inhibition can be relieved by adding lactose or isopropyl-β-D-thiogalactopyranoside (IPTG). lac repressor encoded by lacI
   4239..4269    -  promoter       lac promoter: promoter for the E. coli lac operon
   4284..4305    -  protein_bind   CAP binding site: CAP binding activates transcription in the presence of cAMP. E. coli catabolite activator protein
   4318..4410    -  CDS            lacI (fragment): lac repressor; lacI; The lac repressor binds to the lac operator to inhibit transcription in E. coli. This inhibition can be relieved by adding lactose or isopropyl-β-D-thiogalactopyranoside (IPTG).
   4593..5181    -  rep_origin     ori: high-copy-number ColE1/pMB1/pBR322/pUC origin of replication
   5352..6212    -  CDS            AmpR: β-lactamase; bla; confers resistance to ampicillin, carbenicillin, and related antibiotics
   6213..6317    -  promoter       AmpR promoter: bla
>Addgene plasmid #32630 | pcDNA-SADB19N | addgene full sequence | sequence record 153422 | Addgene NGS Result
GACGGATCGGGAGATCTCCCGATCCCCTATGGTGCACTCTCAGTACAATCTGCTCTGATGCCGCATAGTT
AAGCCAGTATCTGCTCCCTGCTTGTGTGTTGGAGGTCGCTGAGTAGTGCGCGAGCAAAATTTAAGCTACA
ACAAGGCAAGGCTTGACCGACAATTGCATGAAGAATCTGCTTAGGGTTAGGCGTTTTGCGCTGCTTCGCG
ATGTACGGGCCAGATATACGCGTTGACATTGATTATTGACTAGTTATTAATAGTAATCAATTACGGGGTC
ATTAGTTCATAGCCCATATATGGAGTTCCGCGTTACATAACTTACGGTAAATGGCCCGCCTGGCTGACCG
CCCAACGACCCCCGCCCATTGACGTCAATAATGACGTATGTTCCCATAGTAACGCCAATAGGGACTTTCC
ATTGACGTCAATGGGTGGAGTATTTACGGTAAACTGCCCACTTGGCAGTACATCAAGTGTATCATATGCC
AAGTACGCCCCCTATTGACGTCAATGACGGTAAATGGCCCGCCTGGCATTATGCCCAGTACATGACCTTA
TGGGACTTTCCTACTTGGCAGTACATCTACGTATTAGTCATCGCTATTACCATGGTGATGCGGTTTTGGC
AGTACATCAATGGGCGTGGATAGCGGTTTGACTCACGGGGATTTCCAAGTCTCCACCCCATTGACGTCAA
TGGGAGTTTGTTTTGGCACCAAAATCAACGGGACTTTCCAAAATGTCGTAACAACTCCGCCCCATTGACG
CAAATGGGCGGTAGGCGTGTACGGTGGGAGGTCTATATAAGCAGAGCTCTCTGGCTAACTAGAGAACCCA
CTGCTTACTGGCTTATCGAAATTAATACGACTCACTATAGGGAGACCCAAGCTGGCTAGCGTTTAAACTT
AAGCTTGGTACCTACAATGGATGCCGACAAGATTGTATTCAAAGTCAATAATCAGGTGGTCTCTTTGAAG
CCTGAGATTATCGTGGATCAATATGAGTACAAGTACCCTGCCATCAAAGATTTGAAAAAGCCCTGTATAA
CCCTAGGAAAGGCTCCCGATTTAAATAAAGCATACAAGTCAGTTTTGTCAGGCATGAGCGCCGCCAAACT
TAATCCTGACGATGTATGTTCCTATTTGGCAGCGGCAATGCAGTTTTTTGAGGGGACATGTCCGGAAGAC
TGGACCAGCTATGGAATTGTGATTGCACGAAAAGGAGATAAGATCACCCCAGGTTCTCTGGTGGAGATAA
AACGTACTGATGTAGAAGGGAATTGGGCTCTGACAGGAGGCATGGAACTGACAAGAGACCCCACTGTCCC
TGAGCATGCGTCCTTAGTCGGTCTTCTCTTGAGTCTGTATAGGTTGAGCAAAATATCCGGGCAAAACACT
GGTAACTATAAGACAAACATTGCAGACAGGATAGAGCAGATTTTTGAGACAGCCCCTTTTGTTAAAATCG
TGGAACACCATACTCTAATGACAACTCACAAAATGTGTGCTAATTGGAGTACTATACCAAACTTCAGATT
TTTGGCCGGAACCTATGACATGTTTTTCTCCCGGATTGAGCATCTATATTCAGCAATCAGAGTGGGCACA
GTTGTCACTGCTTATGAAGACTGTTCAGGACTGGTATCATTTACTGGGTTCATAAAACAAATCAATCTCA
CCGCTAGAGAGGCAATACTATATTTCTTCCACAAGAACTTTGAGGAAGAGATAAGAAGAATGTTTGAGCC
AGGGCAGGAGACAGCTGTTCCTCACTCTTATTTCATCCACTTCCGTTCACTAGGCTTGAGTGGGAAATCT
CCTTATTCATCAAATGCTGTTGGTCACGTGTTCAATCTCATTCACTTTGTAGGATGCTATATGGGTCAAG
TCAGATCCCTAAATGCAACGGTTATTGCTGCATGTGCTCCTCATGAAATGTCTGTTCTAGGGGGCTATCT
GGGAGAGGAATTCTTCGGGAAAGGGACATTTGAAAGAAGATTCTTCAGAGATGAGAAAGAACTTCAAGAA
TACGAGGCGGCTGAACTGACAAAGACTGACGTAGCACTGGCAGATGATGGAACTGTCAACTCTGACGACG
AGGACTACTTTTCAGGTGAAACCAGAAGTCCGGAGGCTGTTTATACTCGAATCATGATGAATGGAGGTCG
ACTAAAGAGATCTCACATACGGAGATATGTCTCAGTCAGTTCCAATCATCAAGCCCGTCCAAACTCATTC
GCCGAGTTTCTAAACAAGACATATTCGAGTGACTCATAAGAAGTTGAATAACAAAATGCCGGAAATCTAC
GGCGGCCGCTCGAGTCTAGAGGGCCCGTTTAAACCCGCTGATCAGCCTCGACTGTGCCTTCTAGTTGCCA
GCCATCTGTTGTTTGCCCCTCCCCCGTGCCTTCCTTGACCCTGGAAGGTGCCACTCCCACTGTCCTTTCC
TAATAAAATGAGGAAATTGCATCGCATTGTCTGAGTAGGTGTCATTCTATTCTGGGGGGTGGGGTGGGGC
AGGACAGCAAGGGGGAGGATTGGGAAGACAATAGCAGGCATGCTGGGGATGCGGTGGGCTCTATGGCTTC
TGAGGCGGAAAGAACCAGCTGGGGCTCTAGGGGGTATCCCC
[124 nt withheld, positions 2632-2755]
C
[91 nt withheld, positions 2757-2847]
A
[49 nt withheld, positions 2849-2897]
CCTTTGACGTTGGAGTCCACGTTCTTT
[37 nt withheld, positions 2925-2961]
ACCCTATCTCGGTCTATTCTTTTGATTTATAAGGGATTTTGCCGATTTCGGCCTATTGGTTAAAAAATGA
GCTGATTTAACAAAAATTTAACGCGAATTAATTCTGTGGAATGTGTGTCAGTTAGGGTGTGGAAAGTCCC
CAGGCTCCCCAGCAGGCAGAAGTATGCAAAGCATGCATCTCAATTAGTCAGCAACCAGGTGTGGAAAGTC
CCCAGGCTCCCCAGCAGGCAGAAGTATGCAAAGCATGCATCTCAATTAGTCAGCAACCATAGTCCCGCCC
CTAACTCCGCCCATCCCGCCCCTAACTCCGCCCAGTTCCGCCCATTCTCCGCCCCATGGCTGACTAATTT
TTTTTATTTATGCAGAGGCCGAGGCCGCCTCTGCCTCTGAGCTATTCCAGAAGTAGTGAGGAGGCTTTTT
TGGAGGCCTAGGCTTTTGCAAAAAGCTCCCGGGAGCTTGTATATCCATTTTCGGATCTGATCAGCACGTG
TTGACAATTAATCATCGGCATAGTATATCGGCATAGTATAATACGACAAGGTGAGGAACTAAACCATGGC
CAAGTTGACCAGTGCCGTTCCGGTGCTCACCGCGCGCGACGTCGCCGGAGCGGTCGAGTTCTGGACCGAC
CGGCTCGGGTTCTCCCGGGACTTCGTGGAGGACGACTTCGCCGGTGTGGTCCGGGACGACGTGACCCTGT
TCATCAGCGCGGTCCAGGACCAGGTGGTGCCGGACAACACCCTGGCCTGGGTGTGGGTGCGCGGCCTGGA
CGAGCTGTACGCCGAGTGGTCGGAGGTCGTGTCCACGAACTTCCGGGACGCCTCCGGGCCGGCCATGACC
GAGATCGGCGAGCAGCCGTGGGGGCGGGAGTTCGCCCTGCGCGACCCGGCCGGCAACTGCGTGCACTTCG
TGGCCGAGGAGCAGGACTGACACGTGCTACGAGATTTCGATTCCACCGCCGCCTTCTATGAAAGGTTGGG
CTTCGGAATCGTTTTCCGGGACGCCGGCTGGATGATCCTCCAGCGCGGGGATCTCATGCTGGAGTTCTTC
GCCCACCCCAACTTGTTTATTGCAGCTTATAATGGTTACAAATAAAGCAATAGCATCACAAATTTCACAA
ATAAAGCATTTTTTTCACTGCATTCTAGTTGTGGTTTGTCCAAACTCATCAATGTATCTTATCATGTCTG
TATACCGTCGACCTCTAGCTAGAGCTTGGCGTAATCATGGTCATAGCTGTTTCCTGTGTGAAATTGTTAT
CCGCTCACAATTCCACACAACATACGAGCCGGAAGCATAAAGTGTAAAGCCTGGGGTGCCTAATGAGTGA
GCTAACTCACATTAATTGCGTTGCGCTCACTGCCCGCTTTCCAGTCGGGAAACCTGTCGTGCCAGCTGCA
TTAATGAATCGGCCAACGCGCGGGGAGAGGCGGTTTGCGTATTGGGCGCTCTTCCGCTTCCTCGCTCACT
GACTCGCTGCGCTCGGTCGTTCGGCTGCGGCGAGCGGTATCAGCTCACTCAAAGGCGGTAATACGGTTAT
CCACAGAATCAGGGGATAACGCAGGAAAGAACATGTGAGCAAAAGGCCAGCAAAAGGCCAGGAACCGTAA
AAAGGCCGCGTTGCTGGCGTTTTTCCATAGGCTCCGCCCCCCTGACGAGCATCACAAAAATCGACGCTCA
AGTCAGAGGTGGCGAAACCCGACAGGACTATAAAGATACCAGGCGTTTCCCCCTGGAAGCTCCCTCGTGC
GCTCTCCTGTTCCGACCCTGCCGCTTACCGGATACCTGTCCGCCTTTCTCCCTTCGGGAAGCGTGGCGCT
TTCTCATAGCTCACGCTGTAGGTATCTCAGTTCGGTGTAGGTCGTTCGCTCCAAGCTGGGCTGTGTGCAC
GAACCCCCCGTTCAGCCCGACCGCTGCGCCTTATCCGGTAACTATCGTCTTGAGTCCAACCCGGTAAGAC
ACGACTTATCGCCACTGGCAGCAGCCACTGGTAACAGGATTAGCAGAGCGAGGTATGTAGGCGGTGCTAC
AGAGTTCTTGAAGTGGTGGCCTAACTACGGCTACACTAGAAGAACAGTATTTGGTATCTGCGCTCTGCTG
AAGCCAGTTACCTTCGGAAAAAGAGTTGGTAGCTCTTGATCCGGCAAACAAACCACCGCTGGTAGCGGTG
GTTTTTTTGTTTGCAAGCAGCAGATTACGCGCAGAAAAAAAGGATCTCAAGAAGATCCTTTGATCTTTTC
TACGGGGTCTGACGCTCAGTGGAACGAAAACTCACGTTAAGGGATTTTGGTCATGAGATTATCAAAAAGG
ATCTTCACCTAGATCCTTTTAAATTAAAAATGAAGTTTTAAATCAATCTAAAGTATATATGAGTAAACTT
GGTCTGACAGTTACCAATGCTTAATCAGTGAGGCACCTATCTCAGCGATCTGTCTATTTCGTTCATCCAT
AGTTGCCTGACTCCCCGTCGTGTAGATAACTACGATACGGGAGGGCTTACCATCTGGCCCCAGTGCTGCA
ATGATACCGCGAGACCCACGCTCACCGGCTCCAGATTTATCAGCAATAAACCAGCCAGCCGGAAGGGCCG
AGCGCAGAAGTGGTCCTGCAACTTTATCCGCCTCCATCCAGTCTATTAATTGTTGCCGGGAAGCTAGAGT
AAGTAGTTCGCCAGTTAATAGTTTGCGCAACGTTGTTGCCATTGCTACAGGCATCGTGGTGTCACGCTCG
TCGTTTGGTATGGCTTCATTCAGCTCCGGTTCCCAACGATCAAGGCGAGTTACATGATCCCCCATGTTGT
GCAAAAAAGCGGTTAGCTCCTTCGGTCCTCCGATCGTTGTCAGAAGTAAGTTGGCCGCAGTGTTATCACT
CATGGTTATGGCAGCACTGCATAATTCTCTTACTGTCATGCCATCCGTAAGATGCTTTTCTGTGACTGGT
GAGTACTCAACCAAGTCATTCTGAGAATAGTGTATGCGGCGACCGAGTTGCTCTTGCCCGGCGTCAATAC
GGGATAATACCGCGCCACATAGCAGAACTTTAAAAGTGCTCATCATTGGAAAACGTTCTTCGGGGCGAAA
ACTCTCAAGGATCTTACCGCTGTTGAGATCCAGTTCGATGTAACCCACTCGTGCACCCAACTGATCTTCA
GCATCTTTTACTTTCACCAGCGTTTCTGGGTGAGCAAAAACAGGAAGGCAAAATGCCGCAAAAAAGGGAA
TAAGGGCGACACGGAAATGTTGAATACTCATACTCTTCCTTTTTCAATATTATTGAAGCATTTATCAGGG
TTATTGTCTCATGAGCGGATACATATTTGAATGTATTTAGAAAAATAAACAAATAGGGGTTCCGCGCACA
TTTCCCCGAAAAGTGCCACCTGACGTC
