>Addgene plasmid #32630 | pcDNA-SADB19N | addgene partial sequence | sequence record 38560 | CMV-F 5'-CGCAAATGGGCGGTAGGCGTG-3'
CTCTCTGGCTAACTAGAGAACCCACTGCTTACTGGCTTATCGAAATTAATACGACTCACTATAGGGAGAC
CCAAGCTGGCTAGCGTTTAAACTTAAGCTTGGTACCTACAATGGATGCCGACAAGATTGTATTCAAAGTC
AATAATCAGGTGGTCTCTTTGAAGCCTGAGATTATCGTGGATCAATATGAGTACAAGTACCCTGCCATCA
AAGATTTGAAAAAGCCCTGTATAACCCTAGGAAAGGCTCCCGATTTAAATAAAGCATACAAGTCAGTTTT
GTCAGGCATGAGCGCCGCCAAACTTAATCCTGACGATGTATGTTCCTATTTGGCAGCGGCAATGCAGTTT
TTTGAGGGGACATGTCCGGAAGACTGGACCAGCTATGGAATTGTGATTGCACGAAAAGGAGATAAGATCA
CCCCAGGTTCTCTGGTGGAGATAAAACGTACTGATGTAGAAGGGAATTGGGCTCTGACAGGAGGCATGGA
ACTGACAAGAGACCCCACTGTCCCTGAGCATGCGTCCTTAGTCGGTCTTCTCTTGAGTCTGTATAGGTTG
AGCAAAATATCCGGGCAAAACACTGGTAACTATAAGACAAACATTGCAGACAGGATAGAGCAGATTTTTG
AGACAGCCCCTTTTGTTAAAATCGTGGAACACCATACTCTAATGACAACTCACAAAATGTGTGCTAATTG
GAGTACTATACCAAACTTCAGATTTTTGGCCGGAACCTATGACATGTTTTTCTCCCGGATTGAGCATCTA
TATTCAGCAATCAGAGTGGGCACAGTTGTCACTGCTTATGAAGACTGTTCAGGACTGGTATCATTTACTG
GGTTCATAA
